Addgene plasmid #136994: p426*-SaSgH
Purpose: (Empty Backbone) Helper plasmid for SaCas9 gRNA cloning and expression
Depositing lab: Huimin Zhao. Depositing organization: University of Illinois at Urbana-Champaign. Publication: Multi-functional genome-wide CRISPR system for high throughput genotype-phenotype mapping. Lian J, Schultz C, Cao M, HamediRad M, Zhao H. Nat Commun. 2019 Dec 19;10(1):5794. doi: 10.1038/s41467-019-13621-4. PubMed 31857575.
Backbone
  Vector backbone: pRS426
  Backbone manufacturer: Zhao lab
  Backbone size (bp): 5345
  Modifications to backbone: Removal of internal BsaI sites
  Vector type: Yeast Expression
  Promoter: SNR52
  Selectable markers: URA3
Growth in bacteria
  Bacterial resistance: Ampicillin, 100 μg/mL
  Growth temperature: 37°C
  Growth strain: DH5alpha
  Copy number: High Copy
Gene/Insert
  Cloning method: Restriction Enzyme
  Sequencing primers: 5′ gaaagttggtgcgcatg; 3′ ggaaacagctatgaccatg
Terms and licenses: Academic/Nonprofit Terms; Industry Terms: Not Available to Industry
How to cite: p426*-SaSgH was a gift from Huimin Zhao (Addgene plasmid # 136994 ; http://n2t.net/addgene:136994 ; RRID:Addgene_136994)
