[The description below was written by a language model from this plasmid's Addgene catalogue record and pLannotate feature annotations shown in this document.]
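Description:
p426*-SaSgH is an empty-backbone yeast–E. coli shuttle vector derived from pRS426, designed as a helper plasmid for cloning and expressing guide RNAs for Staphylococcus aureus Cas9 (SaCas9) in Saccharomyces cerevisiae. In bacteria it replicates from a high-copy ColE1/pUC-type origin and is selected with ampicillin through the β-lactamase gene. In yeast it is maintained as a multicopy episome by the 2μ origin and selected by uracil prototrophy through URA3 under its native promoter. URA3 also allows counterselection on 5-fluoroorotic acid, which can be used to cure the plasmid. The asterisk in the name corresponds to the recorded backbone modification, removal of the internal BsaI sites. This presumably frees that enzyme for restriction-based insertion of guide sequences, although the record does not spell out the cloning scheme.

The functional cassette consists of the SNR52 promoter, a yeast RNA polymerase III promoter commonly used for guide RNA expression, followed by a short unannotated gap, the Sa gRNA scaffold and the SUP4 tRNA terminator. The gap between promoter and scaffold is the likely position for the spacer, and no targeting sequence is present in the plasmid as deposited. No Cas9 gene is annotated, so SaCas9 or a derivative must be supplied from another construct or strain. Remnants of the pUC-style lac promoter/operator region, a partial multiple cloning site and small fragments annotated as lacI, rop and bom are backbone leftovers with no stated role.

The depositor sequence (5,345 nt) and the repository's sequencing result (5,339 nt) show identical feature layouts, differing by a few bases upstream of the URA3 promoter. The associated work concerns genome-wide CRISPR screening for genotype–phenotype mapping in yeast.
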