Features (pLannotate 1.2.2; 16 found; start..end, strand, type, name):
    137..186     +  misc_feature   bom (fragment): basis of mobility region from pBR322
    201..416     +  promoter       URA3 promoter: S. cerevisiae URA3
    417..1220    +  CDS            URA3: orotidine-5'-phosphate decarboxylase, required for uracil biosynthesis; S. cerevisiae URA3; yeast auxotrophic marker, counterselectable with 5-fluoroorotic acid (5-FOA)
   1309..1577    +  promoter       SNR52 promoter: promoter for the S. cerevisiae small nucleolar RNA gene SNR52
   1655..1713    +  misc_RNA       Sa gRNA scaffold (fragment): guide RNA scaffold for the Staphylococcus aureus CRISPR/Cas9 system
   1726..1745    +  terminator     SUP4 terminator: transcription terminator for the S. cerevisiae SUP4 tRNA gene
   1752..1770    +  misc_feature   MCS (fragment): pUC18/19 multiple cloning site
   1807..1823    -  protein_bind   lac operator: The lac repressor binds to the lac operator to inhibit transcription in E. coli. This inhibition can be relieved by adding lactose or isopropyl-β-D-thiogalactopyranoside (IPTG). lac repressor encoded by lacI
   1831..1861    -  promoter       lac promoter: promoter for the E. coli lac operon
   1876..1897    -  protein_bind   CAP binding site: CAP binding activates transcription in the presence of cAMP. E. coli catabolite activator protein
   1910..2002    -  CDS            lacI (fragment): lac repressor; lacI; The lac repressor binds to the lac operator to inhibit transcription in E. coli. This inhibition can be relieved by adding lactose or isopropyl-β-D-thiogalactopyranoside (IPTG).
   2185..2773    -  rep_origin     ori: high-copy-number ColE1/pMB1/pBR322/pUC origin of replication
   2944..3804    -  CDS            AmpR: β-lactamase; bla; confers resistance to ampicillin, carbenicillin, and related antibiotics
   3805..3909    -  promoter       AmpR promoter: bla
   3936..5278    -  rep_origin     2μ ori: yeast 2μ plasmid origin of replication
   5345..35      +  CDS            rop (fragment) (across the origin): Rop protein, which maintains plasmids at low copy number; rop
>Addgene plasmid #136994 | p426*-SaSgH | depositor full sequence | sequence record 264562 | p426*-SaSgH sequence 5345 bps
TCGCGCGTTTCGGTGATGACGGTGAAAACCTCTGACACATGCAGCTCCCGGAGACGGTCACAGCTTGTCT
GTAAGCGGATGCCGGGAGCAGACAAGCCCGTCAGGGCGCGTCAGCGGGTGTTGGCGGGTGTCGGGGCTGG
CTTAACTATGCGGCATCAGAGCAGATTGTACTGAGAGTGCACCATACCACAGCTTTTCAATTCAATTCAT
CATTTTTTTTTTATTCTTTTTTTTGATTTCGGTTTCTTTGAAATTTTTTTGATTCGGTAATCTCCGAACA
GAAGGAAGAACGAAGGAAGGAGCACAGACTTAGATTGGTATATATACGCATATGTAGTGTTGAAGAAACA
TGAAATTGCCCAGTATTCTTAACCCAACTGCACAGAACAAAAACCTGCAGGAAACGAAGATAAATCATGT
CGAAAGCTACATATAAGGAACGTGCTGCTACTCATCCTAGTCCTGTTGCTGCCAAGCTATTTAATATCAT
GCACGAAAAGCAAACAAACTTGTGTGCTTCATTGGATGTTCGTACCACCAAGGAATTACTGGAGTTAGTT
GAAGCATTAGGTCCCAAAATTTGTTTACTAAAAACACATGTGGATATCTTGACTGATTTTTCCATGGAGG
GCACAGTTAAGCCGCTAAAGGCATTATCCGCCAAGTACAATTTTTTACTCTTCGAAGACAGAAAATTTGC
TGACATTGGTAATACAGTCAAATTGCAGTACTCTGCGGGTGTATACAGAATAGCAGAATGGGCAGACATT
ACGAATGCACACGGTGTGGTGGGCCCAGGTATTGTTAGCGGTTTGAAGCAGGCGGCAGAAGAAGTAACAA
AGGAACCTAGAGGCCTTTTGATGTTAGCAGAATTGTCATGCAAGGGCTCCCTATCTACTGGAGAATATAC
TAAGGGTACTGTTGACATTGCGAAGAGCGACAAAGATTTTGTTATCGGCTTTATTGCTCAAAGAGACATG
GGTGGAAGAGATGAAGGTTACGATTGGTTGATTATGACACCCGGTGTGGGTTTAGATGACAAGGGAGACG
CATTGGGTCAACAGTATAGAACCGTGGATGATGTCGTTTCTACAGGATCTGACATTATTATTGTTGGAAG
AGGACTATTTGCAAAGGGAAGGGATGCTAAGGTAGAGGGTGAACGTTACAGAAAAGCAGGCTGGGAAGCA
TATTTGAGAAGATGCGGCCAGCAAAACTAAAAAACTGTATTATAAGTAAATGCATGTATACTAAACTCAC
AAATTAGAGCTTCAATTTAATTATATCAGTTATTACCCTGTGCTCGAGTCTTTGAAAAGATAATGTATGA
TTATGCTTTCACTCATATTTATACAGAAACTTGATGTTTTCTTTCGAGTATATACAAGGTGATTACATGT
ACGTTTGAAGTACAACTCTAGATTTTGTAGTGCCCTCTTGGGCTAGCGGTAAAGGTGCGCATTTTTTCAC
ACCCTACAATGTTCTGTTCAAAAGATTTTGGTCAAACGCTGTAGAAGTGAAAGTTGGTGCGCATGTTTCG
GCGTTCGAAACTTCTCCGCAGTGAAAGATAAATGATCGGAGACCGAGGTCTCCGTTTTAGTACTCTGTAA
TTTTAGGTATGAGGTAGACGAAAATTGTACTTATACCTAAAATTACAGAATCTACTAAAACAAGGCAAAA
TGCCGTGTTTATCTCGTCAACTTGTTGGCGAGATTTTTTTGATCCTTTTTTTGTTTTTTATGTCTGAGCT
CCCTGCAGGCATGCAAGCTTGGCGTAATCATGGTCATAGCTGTTTCCTGTGTGAAATTGTTATCCGCTCA
CAATTCCACACAACATACGAGCCGGAAGCATAAAGTGTAAAGCCTGGGGTGCCTAATGAGTGAGCTAACT
CACATTAATTGCGTTGCGCTCACTGCCCGCTTTCCAGTCGGGAAACCTGTCGTGCCAGCTGCATTAATGA
ATCGGCCAACGCGCGGGGAGAGGCGGTTTGCGTATTGGGCGCTCTTCCGCTTCCTCGCTCACTGACTCGC
TGCGCTCGGTCGTTCGGCTGCGGCGAGCGGTATCAGCTCACTCAAAGGCGGTAATACGGTTATCCACAGA
ATCAGGGGATAACGCAGGAAAGAACATGTGAGCAAAAGGCCAGCAAAAGGCCAGGAACCGTAAAAAGGCC
GCGTTGCTGGCGTTTTTCCATAGGCTCCGCCCCCCTGACGAGCATCACAAAAATCGACGCTCAAGTCAGA
GGTGGCGAAACCCGACAGGACTATAAAGATACCAGGCGTTTCCCCCTGGAAGCTCCCTCGTGCGCTCTCC
TGTTCCGACCCTGCCGCTTACCGGATACCTGTCCGCCTTTCTCCCTTCGGGAAGCGTGGCGCTTTCTCAT
AGCTCACGCTGTAGGTATCTCAGTTCGGTGTAGGTCGTTCGCTCCAAGCTGGGCTGTGTGCACGAACCCC
CCGTTCAGCCCGACCGCTGCGCCTTATCCGGTAACTATCGTCTTGAGTCCAACCCGGTAAGACACGACTT
ATCGCCACTGGCAGCAGCCACTGGTAACAGGATTAGCAGAGCGAGGTATGTAGGCGGTGCTACAGAGTTC
TTGAAGTGGTGGCCTAACTACGGCTACACTAGAAGAACAGTATTTGGTATCTGCGCTCTGCTGAAGCCAG
TTACCTTCGGAAAAAGAGTTGGTAGCTCTTGATCCGGCAAACAAACCACCGCTGGTAGCGGTGGTTTTTT
TGTTTGCAAGCAGCAGATTACGCGCAGAAAAAAAGGATCTCAAGAAGATCCTTTGATCTTTTCTACGGGG
TCTGACGCTCAGTGGAACGAAAACTCACGTTAAGGGATTTTGGTCATGAGATTATCAAAAAGGATCTTCA
CCTAGATCCTTTTAAATTAAAAATGAAGTTTTAAATCAATCTAAAGTATATATGAGTAAACTTGGTCTGA
CAGTTACCAATGCTTAATCAGTGAGGCACCTATCTCAGCGATCTGTCTATTTCGTTCATCCATAGTTGCC
TGACTCCCCGTCGTGTAGATAACTACGATACGGGAGGGCTTACCATCTGGCCCCAGTGCTGCAATGATAC
CGCGGCTCCCACGCTCACCGGCTCCAGATTTATCAGCAATAAACCAGCCAGCCGGAAGGGCCGAGCGCAG
AAGTGGTCCTGCAACTTTATCCGCCTCCATCCAGTCTATTAATTGTTGCCGGGAAGCTAGAGTAAGTAGT
TCGCCAGTTAATAGTTTGCGCAACGTTGTTGCCATTGCTACAGGCATCGTGGTGTCACGCTCGTCGTTTG
GTATGGCTTCATTCAGCTCCGGTTCCCAACGATCAAGGCGAGTTACATGATCCCCCATGTTGTGCAAAAA
AGCGGTTAGCTCCTTCGGTCCTCCGATCGTTGTCAGAAGTAAGTTGGCCGCAGTGTTATCACTCATGGTT
ATGGCAGCACTGCATAATTCTCTTACTGTCATGCCATCCGTAAGATGCTTTTCTGTGACTGGTGAGTACT
CAACCAAGTCATTCTGAGAATAGTGTATGCGGCGACCGAGTTGCTCTTGCCCGGCGTCAATACGGGATAA
TACCGCGCCACATAGCAGAACTTTAAAAGTGCTCATCATTGGAAAACGTTCTTCGGGGCGAAAACTCTCA
AGGATCTTACCGCTGTTGAGATCCAGTTCGATGTAACCCACTCGTGCACCCAACTGATCTTCAGCATCTT
TTACTTTCACCAGCGTTTCTGGGTGAGCAAAAACAGGAAGGCAAAATGCCGCAAAAAAGGGAATAAGGGC
GACACGGAAATGTTGAATACTCATACTCTTCCTTTTTCAATATTATTGAAGCATTTATCAGGGTTATTGT
CTCATGAGCGGATACATATTTGAATGTATTTAGAAAAATAAACAAATAGGGGTTCCGCGCACATTTCCCC
GAAAAGTGCCACCTGAACGAAGCATCTGTGCTTCATTTTGTAGAACAAAAATGCAACGCGAGAGCGCTAA
TTTTTCAAACAAAGAATCTGAGCTGCATTTTTACAGAACAGAAATGCAACGCGAAAGCGCTATTTTACCA
ACGAAGAATCTGTGCTTCATTTTTGTAAAACAAAAATGCAACGCGAGAGCGCTAATTTTTCAAACAAAGA
ATCTGAGCTGCATTTTTACAGAACAGAAATGCAACGCGAGAGCGCTATTTTACCAACAAAGAATCTATAC
TTCTTTTTTGTTCTACAAAAATGCATCCCGAGAGCGCTATTTTTCTAACAAAGCATCTTAGATTACTTTT
TTTCTCCTTTGTGCGCTCTATAATGCAGTCTCTTGATAACTTTTTGCACTGTAGGTCCGTTAAGGTTAGA
AGAAGGCTACTTTGGTGTCTATTTTCTCTTCCATAAAAAAAGCCTGACTCCACTTCCCGCGTTTACTGAT
TACTAGCGAAGCTGCGGGTGCATTTTTTCAAGATAAAGGCATCCCCGATTATATTCTATACCGATGTGGA
TTGCGCATACTTTGTGAACAGAAAGTGATAGCGTTGATGATTCTTCATTGGTCAGAAAATTATGAACGGT
TTCTTCTATTTTGTCTCTATATACTACGTATAGGAAATGTTTACATTTTCGTATTGTTTTCGATTCACTC
TATGAATAGTTCTTACTACAATTTTTTTGTCTAAAGAGTAATACTAGAGATAAACATAAAAAATGTAGAG
GTCGAGTTTAGATGCAAGTTCAAGGAGCGAAAGGTGGATGGGTAGGTTATATAGGGATATAGCACAGAGA
TATATAGCAAAGAGATACTTTTGAGCAATGTTTGTGGAAGCGGTATTCGCAATATTTTAGTAGCTCGTTA
CAGTCCGGTGCGTTTTTGGTTTTTTGAAAGTGCGTCTTCAGAGCGCTTTTGGTTTTCAAAAGCGCTCTGA
AGTTCCTATACTTTCTAGAGAATAGGAACTTCGGAATAGGAACTTCAAAGCGTTTCCGAAAACGAGCGCT
TCCGAAAATGCAACGCGAGCTGCGCACATACAGCTCACTGTTCACGTCGCACCTATATCTGCGTGTTGCC
TGTATATATATATACATGAGAAGAACGGCATAGTGCGTGTTTATGCTTAAATGCGTACTTATATGCGTCT
ATTTATGTAGGATGAAAGGTAGTCTAGTACCTCCTGTGATATTATCCCATTCCATGCGGGGTATCGTATG
CTTCCTTCAGCACTACCCTTTAGCTGTTCTATATGCTGCCACTCCTCAATTGGATTAGTCTCATCCTTCA
ATGCTATCATTTCCTTTGATATTGGATCATCTAAGAAACCATTATTATCATGACATTAACCTATAAAAAT
AGGCGTATCACGAGGCCCTTTCGTC
