Features (pLannotate 1.2.2; 16 found; start..end, strand, type, name):
    137..186     +  misc_feature   bom (fragment): basis of mobility region from pBR322
    194..409     +  promoter       URA3 promoter: S. cerevisiae URA3
    410..1213    +  CDS            URA3: orotidine-5'-phosphate decarboxylase, required for uracil biosynthesis; S. cerevisiae URA3; yeast auxotrophic marker, counterselectable with 5-fluoroorotic acid (5-FOA)
   1302..1570    +  promoter       SNR52 promoter: promoter for the S. cerevisiae small nucleolar RNA gene SNR52
   1648..1706    +  misc_RNA       Sa gRNA scaffold (fragment): guide RNA scaffold for the Staphylococcus aureus CRISPR/Cas9 system
   1719..1738    +  terminator     SUP4 terminator: transcription terminator for the S. cerevisiae SUP4 tRNA gene
   1745..1763    +  misc_feature   MCS (fragment): pUC18/19 multiple cloning site
   1800..1816    -  protein_bind   lac operator: The lac repressor binds to the lac operator to inhibit transcription in E. coli. This inhibition can be relieved by adding lactose or isopropyl-β-D-thiogalactopyranoside (IPTG). lac repressor encoded by lacI
   1824..1854    -  promoter       lac promoter: promoter for the E. coli lac operon
   1869..1890    -  protein_bind   CAP binding site: CAP binding activates transcription in the presence of cAMP. E. coli catabolite activator protein
   1903..1995    -  CDS            lacI (fragment): lac repressor; lacI; The lac repressor binds to the lac operator to inhibit transcription in E. coli. This inhibition can be relieved by adding lactose or isopropyl-β-D-thiogalactopyranoside (IPTG).
   2178..2766    -  rep_origin     ori: high-copy-number ColE1/pMB1/pBR322/pUC origin of replication
   2937..3797    -  CDS            AmpR: β-lactamase; bla; confers resistance to ampicillin, carbenicillin, and related antibiotics
   3798..3902    -  promoter       AmpR promoter: bla
   3929..5271    -  rep_origin     2μ ori: yeast 2μ plasmid origin of replication
   5339..35      +  CDS            rop (fragment) (across the origin): Rop protein, which maintains plasmids at low copy number; rop
>Addgene plasmid #136994 | p426*-SaSgH | addgene full sequence | sequence record 269842 | Addgene NGS Result
TCGCGCGTTTCGGTGATGACGGTGAAAACCTCTGACACATGCAGCTCCCGGAGACGGTCACAGCTTGTCT
GTAAGCGGATGCCGGGAGCAGACAAGCCCGTCAGGGCGCGTCAGCGGGTGTTGGCGGGTGTCGGGGCTGG
CTTAACTATGCGGCATCAGAGCAGATTGTACTGAGAGTGCACCATACCACCTTTTCAATTCATCATTTTT
TTTTTATTCTTTTTTTTGATTTCGGTTTCCTTGAAATTTTTTTGATTCGGTAATCTCCGAACAGAAGGAA
GAACGAAGGAAGGAGCACAGACTTAGATTGGTATATATACGCATATGTAGTGTTGAAGAAACATGAAATT
GCCCAGTATTCTTAACCCAACTGCACAGAACAAAAACCTGCAGGAAACGAAGATAAATCATGTCGAAAGC
TACATATAAGGAACGTGCTGCTACTCATCCTAGTCCTGTTGCTGCCAAGCTATTTAATATCATGCACGAA
AAGCAAACAAACTTGTGTGCTTCATTGGATGTTCGTACCACCAAGGAATTACTGGAGTTAGTTGAAGCAT
TAGGTCCCAAAATTTGTTTACTAAAAACACATGTGGATATCTTGACTGATTTTTCCATGGAGGGCACAGT
TAAGCCGCTAAAGGCATTATCCGCCAAGTACAATTTTTTACTCTTCGAAGACAGAAAATTTGCTGACATT
GGTAATACAGTCAAATTGCAGTACTCTGCGGGTGTATACAGAATAGCAGAATGGGCAGACATTACGAATG
CACACGGTGTGGTGGGCCCAGGTATTGTTAGCGGTTTGAAGCAGGCGGCAGAAGAAGTAACAAAGGAACC
TAGAGGCCTTTTGATGTTAGCAGAATTGTCATGCAAGGGCTCCCTATCTACTGGAGAATATACTAAGGGT
ACTGTTGACATTGCGAAGAGCGACAAAGATTTTGTTATCGGCTTTATTGCTCAAAGAGACATGGGTGGAA
GAGATGAAGGTTACGATTGGTTGATTATGACACCCGGTGTGGGTTTAGATGACAAGGGAGACGCATTGGG
TCAACAGTATAGAACCGTGGATGATGTCGTTTCTACAGGATCTGACATTATTATTGTTGGAAGAGGACTA
TTTGCAAAGGGAAGGGATGCTAAGGTAGAGGGTGAACGTTACAGAAAAGCAGGCTGGGAAGCATATTTGA
GAAGATGCGGCCAGCAAAACTAAAAAACTGTATTATAAGTAAATGCATGTATACTAAACTCACAAATTAG
AGCTTCAATTTAATTATATCAGTTATTACCCTGTGCTCGAGTCTTTGAAAAGATAATGTATGATTATGCT
TTCACTCATATTTATACAGAAACTTGATGTTTTCTTTCGAGTATATACAAGGTGATTACATGTACGTTTG
AAGTACAACTCTAGATTTTGTAGTGCCCTCTTGGGCTAGCGGTAAAGGTGCGCATTTTTTCACACCCTAC
AATGTTCTGTTCAAAAGATTTTGGTCAAACGCTGTAGAAGTGAAAGTTGGTGCGCATGTTTCGGCGTTCG
AAACTTCTCCGCAGTGAAAGATAAATGATCGGAGACCGAGGTCTCCGTTTTAGTACTCTGTAATTTTAGG
TATGAGGTAGACGAAAATTGTACTTATACCTAAAATTACAGAATCTACTAAAACAAGGCAAAATGCCGTG
TTTATCTCGTCAACTTGTTGGCGAGATTTTTTTGATCCTTTTTTTGTTTTTTATGTCTGAGCTCCCTGCA
GGCATGCAAGCTTGGCGTAATCATGGTCATAGCTGTTTCCTGTGTGAAATTGTTATCCGCTCACAATTCC
ACACAACATACGAGCCGGAAGCATAAAGTGTAAAGCCTGGGGTGCCTAATGAGTGAGCTAACTCACATTA
ATTGCGTTGCGCTCACTGCCCGCTTTCCAGTCGGGAAACCTGTCGTGCCAGCTGCATTAATGAATCGGCC
AACGCGCGGGGAGAGGCGGTTTGCGTATTGGGCGCTCTTCCGCTTCCTCGCTCACTGACTCGCTGCGCTC
GGTCGTTCGGCTGCGGCGAGCGGTATCAGCTCACTCAAAGGCGGTAATACGGTTATCCACAGAATCAGGG
GATAACGCAGGAAAGAACATGTGAGCAAAAGGCCAGCAAAAGGCCAGGAACCGTAAAAAGGCCGCGTTGC
TGGCGTTTTTCCATAGGCTCCGCCCCCCTGACGAGCATCACAAAAATCGACGCTCAAGTCAGAGGTGGCG
AAACCCGACAGGACTATAAAGATACCAGGCGTTTCCCCCTGGAAGCTCCCTCGTGCGCTCTCCTGTTCCG
ACCCTGCCGCTTACCGGATACCTGTCCGCCTTTCTCCCTTCGGGAAGCGTGGCGCTTTCTCATAGCTCAC
GCTGTAGGTATCTCAGTTCGGTGTAGGTCGTTCGCTCCAAGCTGGGCTGTGTGCACGAACCCCCCGTTCA
GCCCGACCGCTGCGCCTTATCCGGTAACTATCGTCTTGAGTCCAACCCGGTAAGACACGACTTATCGCCA
CTGGCAGCAGCCACTGGTAACAGGATTAGCAGAGCGAGGTATGTAGGCGGTGCTACAGAGTTCTTGAAGT
GGTGGCCTAACTACGGCTACACTAGAAGAACAGTATTTGGTATCTGCGCTCTGCTGAAGCCAGTTACCTT
CGGAAAAAGAGTTGGTAGCTCTTGATCCGGCAAACAAACCACCGCTGGTAGCGGTGGTTTTTTTGTTTGC
AAGCAGCAGATTACGCGCAGAAAAAAAGGATCTCAAGAAGATCCTTTGATCTTTTCTACGGGGTCTGACG
CTCAGTGGAACGAAAACTCACGTTAAGGGATTTTGGTCATGAGATTATCAAAAAGGATCTTCACCTAGAT
CCTTTTAAATTAAAAATGAAGTTTTAAATCAATCTAAAGTATATATGAGTAAACTTGGTCTGACAGTTAC
CAATGCTTAATCAGTGAGGCACCTATCTCAGCGATCTGTCTATTTCGTTCATCCATAGTTGCCTGACTCC
CCGTCGTGTAGATAACTACGATACGGGAGGGCTTACCATCTGGCCCCAGTGCTGCAATGATACCGCGGCT
CCCACGCTCACCGGCTCCAGATTTATCAGCAATAAACCAGCCAGCCGGAAGGGCCGAGCGCAGAAGTGGT
CCTGCAACTTTATCCGCCTCCATCCAGTCTATTAATTGTTGCCGGGAAGCTAGAGTAAGTAGTTCGCCAG
TTAATAGTTTGCGCAACGTTGTTGCCATTGCTACAGGCATCGTGGTGTCACGCTCGTCGTTTGGTATGGC
TTCATTCAGCTCCGGTTCCCAACGATCAAGGCGAGTTACATGATCCCCCATGTTGTGCAAAAAAGCGGTT
AGCTCCTTCGGTCCTCCGATCGTTGTCAGAAGTAAGTTGGCCGCAGTGTTATCACTCATGGTTATGGCAG
CACTGCATAATTCTCTTACTGTCATGCCATCCGTAAGATGCTTTTCTGTGACTGGTGAGTACTCAACCAA
GTCATTCTGAGAATAGTGTATGCGGCGACCGAGTTGCTCTTGCCCGGCGTCAATACGGGATAATACCGCG
CCACATAGCAGAACTTTAAAAGTGCTCATCATTGGAAAACGTTCTTCGGGGCGAAAACTCTCAAGGATCT
TACCGCTGTTGAGATCCAGTTCGATGTAACCCACTCGTGCACCCAACTGATCTTCAGCATCTTTTACTTT
CACCAGCGTTTCTGGGTGAGCAAAAACAGGAAGGCAAAATGCCGCAAAAAAGGGAATAAGGGCGACACGG
AAATGTTGAATACTCATACTCTTCCTTTTTCAATATTATTGAAGCATTTATCAGGGTTATTGTCTCATGA
GCGGATACATATTTGAATGTATTTAGAAAAATAAACAAATAGGGGTTCCGCGCACATTTCCCCGAAAAGT
GCCACCTGAACGAAGCATCTGTGCTTCATTTTGTAGAACAAAAATGCAACGCGAGAGCGCTAATTTTTCA
AACAAAGAATCTGAGCTGCATTTTTACAGAACAGAAATGCAACGCGAAAGCGCTATTTTACCAACGAAGA
ATCTGTGCTTCATTTTTGTAAAACAAAAATGCAACGCGAGAGCGCTAATTTTTCAAACAAAGAATCTGAG
CTGCATTTTTACAGAACAGAAATGCAACGCGAGAGCGCTATTTTACCAACAAAGAATCTATACTTCTTTT
TTGTTCTACAAAAATGCATCCCGAGAGCGCTATTTTTCTAACAAAGCATCTTAGATTACTTTTTTTCTCC
TTTGTGCGCTCTATAATGCAGTCTCTTGATAACTTTTTGCACTGTAGGTCCGTTAAGGTTAGAAGAAGGC
TACTTTGGTGTCTATTTTCTCTTCCATAAAAAAAGCCTGACTCCACTTCCCGCGTTTACTGATTACTAGC
GAAGCTGCGGGTGCATTTTTTCAAGATAAAGGCATCCCCGATTATATTCTATACCGATGTGGATTGCGCA
TACTTTGTGAACAGAAAGTGATAGCGTTGATGATTCTTCATTGGTCAGAAAATTATGAACGGTTTCTTCT
ATTTTGTCTCTATATACTACGTATAGGAAATGTTTACATTTTCGTATTGTTTTCGATTCACTCTATGAAT
AGTTCTTACTACAATTTTTTTGTCTAAAGAGTAATACTAGAGATAAACATAAAAAATGTAGAGGTCGAGT
TTAGATGCAAGTTCAAGGAGCGAAAGGTGGATGGGTAGGTTATATAGGGATATAGCACAGAGATATATAG
CAAAGAGATACTTTTGAGCAATGTTTGTGGAAGCGGTATTCGCAATATTTTAGTAGCTCGTTACAGTCCG
GTGCGTTTTTGGTTTTTTGAAAGTGCGTCTTCAGAGCGCTTTTGGTTTTCAAAAGCGCTCTGAAGTTCCT
ATACTTTCTAGAGAATAGGAACTTCGGAATAGGAACTTCAAAGCGTTTCCGAAAACGAGCGCTTCCGAAA
ATGCAACGCGAGCTGCGCACATACAGCTCACTGTTCACGTCGCACCTATATCTGCGTGTTGCCTGTATAT
ATATATACATGAGAAGAACGGCATAGTGCGTGTTTATGCTTAAATGCGTACTTATATGCGTCTATTTATG
TAGGATGAAAGGTAGTCTAGTACCTCCTGTGATATTATCCCATTCCATGCGGGGTATCGTATGCTTCCTT
CAGCACTACCCTTTAGCTGTTCTATATGCTGCCACTCCTCAATTGGATTAGTCTCATCCTTCAATGCTAT
CATTTCCTTTGATATTGGATCATACTAAGAAACCATTATTATCATGACATTAACCTATAAAAATAGGCGT
ATCACGAGGCCCTTTCGTC
